>Addgene plasmid #192357 | pDEST_6xUAS:miRFP670-cetn4 | addgene full sequence | sequence record 378068 | Addgene NGS Result
ACTGRYCGTCGTWTTACGGTACCATCGATGWWGATCCAGACATGATAAGATACATTGATGAGTTTGGACA
AACCACAACTAGAATGCAGTGAAAAAAATGCTTTATTTGTGAAATTTGTGATGCTATTGCTTTATTTGTA
ACCATTATAAGCTGCAATAAACAAGTTAACAACAACAATTGCATTCATTTTATGTTTCAGGTTCAGGGGG
AGGTGTGGGAGGTTTTTTAAAGCAAGTAAAACCTCTACAAATGTGGTATGGCTGATTATGATCCTCTAGA
TCAGATCTCCTCGAGCAATTGGTGCTATCATCATGACAAAGAGAGAAGAAATCAGTTATTAGAAATGAGT
TATTAAAACTATTATGATTAGAAATATGTTTCTTTCTCTTAAACAGGATTTAAGGGGAAAATATACAGGG
AGCGAAAAATTTTGACTTCATCTGTATATACATATAATAAATAATACATCAATAAATTCCATCTAAATAC
GCTACCATATATATATATATATGTATATACACACACACACACACACCATCTAATATATGTCATGCTACAT
TATTAACTTCAGTATGAAATCTACTCTGCTCTGGAGTGTATCAGCGAGCGACTCCTCTGCTCGGATTATC
ATCACGTGACCTCTGACCTGAACACAGACCTCTCTTAGCCATAGGTATACAGCCTATAGCATAGAGCTCG
GGCTGAGAGGGAAAGTGCCGCCGTCAGGGCTTTCCATTGACAGTAAAATGCTTACGGCCTTCTGGGCGAT
GCGATGACCCTGCGCTTCGGCACGGCTGAACTCTGATGACGGCGTGTTTCTATTGTCCGCCGCGCGCCGC
TGTGCTGCCCTTGCCAGCGTATAAAAGCTGCGGCAGTGGTGAGGAAGGCCAGAGCGAGCCAGCCTTCCCA
GCACAGCTGTAGTTTAAACGCGTTGCCATAACTTCGTATAGGATACTTTATACGAAGTTATCTGCATGCT
AGGTTGCCGGGAACGGTGCATTGGAACGCGCATTCCCCGTGTTAATTAACAGGTAAGTGTCTTCCTCCTG
TTTCCTTCCCCTGCTATTCTGCTCAACCTTCCTATCAGAAACTGCAGTATCTGTATTTTTGCTAGGGGAT
CCCGCCACCATGGTGAGCGAGCTGATTAAGGAGAACATGCACATGAAGCTGTACATGGAGGGCACCGTGA
ACAACCACCACTTCAAGTGCACATCCGAGGGCGAAGGCAAGCCCTACGAGGGCACCCAGACCATGAGAAT
CAAGGCGGTCGAGGGCGGCCCTCTCCCCTTCGCCTTCGACATCCTGGCTACCAGCTTCATGTACGGCAGC
AAAACCTTCATCAACCACACCCAGGGCATCCCCGACTTCTTTAAGCAGTCCTTCCCCGAGGGCTTCACAT
GGGAGAGAGTCACCACATACGAAGACGGGGGCGTGCTGACCGCTACCCAGGACACCAGCCTCCAGGACGG
CTGCCTCATCTACAACGTCAAGATCAGAGGGGTGAACTTCCCATCCAACGGCCCTGTGATGCAGAAGAAA
ACACTCGGCTGGGAGGCCTCCACCGAGACCCTGTACCCCGCTGACGGCGGCCTGGAAGGCAGAGCCGACA
TGGCCCTGAAGCTCGTGGGCGGGGGCCACCTGATCTGCAACTTGAAGACCACATACAGATCCAAGAAACC
CGCTAAGAACCTCAAGATGCCCGGCGTCTACTATGTGGACAGAAGACTGGAAAGAATCAAGGAGGCCGAC
AAAGAGACCTACGTCGAGCAGCACGAGGTGGCTGTGGCCAGATACTGCGACCTCCCTAGCAAACTGGGGC
ACAGATGAAGATCTGCGAAGATACGGCCACGGGTGCTCTTGATCCTGTGGCTGATTTTGGACTGTGCTGC
TCGCAGCTGCTGATGAATCACATACTTCCTCCATTTTCTTCCACTGATTGACTGTTATAATTTCCCTAAT
TTCCAGGTCAAGGTGCTGTGCATTGTGGTAATAGATGTGACATGACGTCACTTCCAAAGGACCAATGAAC
ATGTCTGACCAATTTCATATAATGTGAAAACGATTTTCATAGGCAGAATAAATAACATTTAAATTAAACT
GGGCATCAGCGCAATTCAATTGGTTTGGTAATAGCAAGGGAAAATAGAATGAAGTGATCTCCAAAAAATA
AGTACTTTTTGACTGTAAATAAAATTGTAAGGAGTAAAAAGTACTTTTTTTTCTAAAAAAATGTAATTAA
GTAAAAGTAAAAGTATTGATTTTTAATTGTACTCAAGTAAAGTAAAAATCCCCAAAAATAATACTTAAGT
ACAGTAATCAAGTAAAATTACTCAAGTACTTTACACCTCTGGTTCTTGACCCCCTACCTTCAGCAAGCCC
AGCAGATCCACTAGTTCTAGAGCGGCCGCCACCGCGGTGGAGCTCCAGCTTTTGTTCCCTTTAGTGAGGG
TTAATTGCGCGCTTGGCGTAATCATGGTCATAGCTGTTTCCTGTGTGAAATTGTTATCCGCTCACAATTC
CACACAACATACGAGCCGGAAGCATAAAGTGTAAAGCCTGGGGTGCCTAATGAGTGAGCTAACTCACATT
AATTGCGTTGCGCTCACTGCCCGCTTTCCAGTCGGGAAACCTGTCGTGCCAGCTGCATTAATGAATCGGC
CAACGCGCGGGGAGAGGCGGTTTGCGTATTGGGCGCTCTTCCGCTTCCTCGCTCACTGACTCGCTGCGCT
CGGTCGTTCGGCTGCGGCGAGCGGTATCAGCTCACTCAAAGGCGGTAATACGGTTATCCACAGAATCAGG
GGATAACGCAGGAAAGAACATGTGAGCAAAAGGCCAGCAAAAGGCCAGGAACCGTAAAAAGGCCGCGTTG
CTGGCGTTTTTCCATAGGCTCCGCCCCCCTGACGAGCATCACAAAAATCGACGCTCAAGTCAGAGGTGGC
GAAACCCGACAGGACTATAAAGATACCAGGCGTTTCCCCCTGGAAGCTCCCTCGTGCGCTCTCCTGTTCC
GACCCTGCCGCTTACCGGATACCTGTCCGCCTTTCTCCCTTCGGGAAGCGTGGCGCTTTCTCATAGCTCA
CGCTGTAGGTATCTCAGTTCGGTGTAGGTCGTTCGCTCCAAGCTGGGCTGTGTGCACGAACCCCCCGTTC
AGCCCGACCGCTGCGCCTTATCCGGTAACTATCGTCTTGAGTCCAACCCGGTAAGACACGACTTATCGCC
ACTGGCAGCAGCCACTGGTAACAGGATTAGCAGAGCGAGGTATGTAGGCGGTGCTACAGAGTTCTTGAAG
TGGTGGCCTAACTACGGCTACACTAGAAGAACAGTATTTGGTATCTGCGCTCTGCTGAAGCCAGTTACCT
TCGGAAAAAGAGTTGGTAGCTCTTGATCCGGCAAACAAACCACCGCTGGTAGCGGTGGTTTTTTTGTTTG
CAAGCAGCAGATTACGCGCAGAAAAAAAGGATCTCAAGAAGATCCTTTGATCTTTTCTACGGGGTCTGAC
GCTCAGTGGAACGAAAACTCACGTTAAGGCATTTTGGTCATGAGATTATCAAAAAGGATCTTCACCTAGA
TCCTTTTAAATTAAAAATGAAGTTTTAAATCAATCTAAAGTATATATGAGTAAACTTGGTCTGACAGTTA
CCAATGCTTAATCAGTGAGGCACCTATCTCAGCGATCTGTCTATTTCGTTCATCCATAGTTGCCTGACTC
CCCGTCGTGTAGATAACTACGATACGGGAGGGCTTACCATCTGGCCCCAGTGCTGCAATGATACCGCGAG
ACCCACGCTCACCGGCTCCAGATTTATCAGCAATAAACCAGCCAGCCGGAAGGGCCGAGCGCAGAAGTGG
TCCTGCAACTTTATCCGCCTCCATCCAGTCTATTAATTGTTGCCGGGAAGCTAGAGTAAGTAGTTCGCCA
GTTAATAGTTTGCGCAACGTTGTTGCCATTGCTACAGGCATCGTGGTGTCACGCTCGTCGTTTGGTATGG
CTTCATTCAGCTCCGGTTCCCAACGATCAAGGCGAGTTACATGATCCCCCATGTTGTGCAAAAAAGCGGT
TAGCTCCTTCGGTCCTCCGATCGTTGTCAGAAGTAAGTTGGCCGCAGTGTTATCACTCATGGTTATGGCA
GCACTGCATAATTCTCTTACTGTCATGCCATCCGTAAGATGCTTTTCTGTGACTGGTGAGTACTCAACCA
AGTCATTCTGAGAATAGTGTATGCGGCGACCGAGTTGCTCTTGCCCGGCGTCAATACGGGATAATACCGC
GCCACATAGCAGAACTTTAAAAGTGCTCATCATTGGAAAACGTTCTTCGGGGCGAAAACTCTCAAGGATC
TTACCGCTGTTGAGATCCAGTTCGATGTAACCCACTCGTGCACCCAACTGATCTTCAGCATCTTTTACTT
TCACCAGCGTTTCTGGGTGAGCAAAAACAGGAAGGCAAAATGCCGCAAAAAAGGGAATAAGGGCGACACG
GAAATGTTGAATACTCATACTCTTCCTTTTTCAATATTATTGAAGCATTTATCAGGGTTATTGTCTCATG
AGCGGATACATATTTGAATGTATTTAGAAAAATAAACAAATAGGGGTTCCGCGCACATTTCCCCGAAAAG
TGCCACCTAAATTGTAAGCGTTAATATTTTGTTAAAATTCGCGTTAAATTTTTGTTAAATCAGCTCATTT
TTTAACCAATAGGCCGAAATCGGCAAAATCCCTTATAAATCAAAAGAATAGACCGAGATAGGGT
[37 nt withheld, positions 4755-4791]
AAAGAACGTGGACTCCAACGTCAAAGG
[32 nt withheld, positions 4819-4850]
GCTGGCTAAGAACTCATCAGCCTCCCCGGTCCATCTACCCACGTACCAATGCACCAATTGGCCACAATGA
CGGCTACTACATGGTGCCATTCCTTCCTCTTTATAGGAATGGAGACTACCTCCTGTCCAACAATGCTCTT
GGATACGAGTACGCCTACCTGTTGGACCCAGGTCATTGCACAACACCAGAAATGCCCTCTGATCTGCAAA
AGACGTGAATATCTGTTCAGACACCCATATCCACTCTGTTCCACACAGGTCAGAGGTTTGTCCAGGAGTT
CTTGACAGAGGTGTAAAAAGTACTCAAAAATTTTACTCAAGTGAAAGTACAAGTACTTAGGGAAAATTTT
ACTCAATTAAAAGTAAAAGTATCTGGCTAGAATCTTACTTGAGTAAAAGTAAAAAAGTACTCCATTAAAA
TTGTACTTGAGTATTAAGGAAGTAAAAGTAAAAGCAAGAAAGAAAACTAGAGATTCTTGTTTAAGCTTTT
AATCTCAAAAAACATTAAATGAAATGCATACAAGGTTTTATCCTGCTTTAGAACTGTTTGTATTTAATTA
TCAAACTATAAGACAGACAATCTAATGCCAGTACACGCTACTCAAAGTTGTAAAACCTCAGATTTAACTT
CAGTAGAAGCTGATTCTCAAAATTGTTAGTGTCAAGCCTAGCTCTTTTGGGGCTGAAAAGCAATCCTGCA
GTGCTGAAAAGCCTCTCACAGGCAGCCGATGCGGGAAGAGGTGTATTAGTCTTGATAGAGAGGCTGCAAA
TAGCAGGAAACGTGAGCAGAGACTCCCTGGTGTCTGAAACACAGGCCAGATGGGCCCTCGAGCAGGAAAC
AGCTATGACCATGATTACGCCAAGCTATCAACTTTGTATAGAAAAGTTGCGGCGGCCGCTCTAGAACTAG
TGGATCCCCCGGGCTGCAGGTCGGAGTACTGTCCTCCGAGCGGAGTACTGTCCTCCGAGCGGAGTACTGT
CCTCCGAGCGGAGTACTGTCCTCCGAGCGGAGTACTGTCCTCCGAGCGGAGTACTGTCCTCCGAGCGGAG
ACTCTAGAGGGTATATAATGGATCCCATCGCGTCTCAGCCTCACTTTGAGCTCCTCCACGAATTCGCCGC
CACCGCAAGTTTGTACAAAAAAGCAGGCTTAGCCGCCACCATGGTAGCAGGTCATGCCTCTGGCAGCCCC
GCATTCGGGACCGCCTCTCATTCGAATTGCGAACATGAAGAGATCCACCTCGCCGGCTCGATCCAGCCGC
ATGGCGCGCTTCTGGTCGTCAGCGAACATGATCATCGCGTCATCCAGGCCAGCGCCAACGCCGCGGAATT
TCTGAATCTCGGAAGCGTACTCGGCGTTCCGCTCGCCGAGATCGACGGCGATCTGTTGATCAAGATCCTG
CCGCATCTCGATCCCACCGCCGAAGGCATGCCGGTCGCGGTGCGCTGCCGGATCGGCAATCCCTCTACGG
AGTACTGCGGTCTGATGCATCGGCCTCCGGAAGGCGGGCTGATCATCGAACTCGAACGTGCCGGCCCGTC
GATCGATCTGTCAGGCACGCTGGCGCCGGCGCTGGAGCGGATCCGCACGGCGGGTTCACTGCGCGCGCTG
TGCGATGACACCGTGCTGCTGTTTCAGCAGTGCACCGGCTACGACCGGGTGATGGTGTATCGTTTCGATG
AGCAAGGCCACGGCCTGGTATTCTCCGAGTGCCATGTGCCTGGGCTCGAATCCTATTTCGGCAACCGCTA
TCCGTCGTCGACTGTCCCGCAGATGGCGCGGCAGCTGTACGTGCGGCAGCGCGTCCGCGTGCTGGTCGAC
GTCACCTATCAGCCGGTGCCGCTGGAGCCGCGGCTGTCGCCGCTGACCGGGCGCGATCTCGACATGTCGG
GCTGCTTCCTGCGCTCGATGTCGCCGTGCCATCTGCAGTTCCTGAAGGACATGGGCGTGCGCGCCACCCT
GGCGGTGTCGCTGGTGGTCGGCGGCAAGCTGTGGGGCCTGGTTGTCTGTCACCATTATCTGCCGCGCTTC
ATCCGTTTCGAGCTGCGGGCGATCTGCAAACGGCTCGCCGAAAGGATCGCGACGCGGATCACCGCGCTTG
AGAGCAACCCAGCTTTCTTGTACAAAGTGGGGGGTGCTCGAGCGATGGCGTCCGGCTTCAGGAAAAGCAG
TGCTTCAGCAAACCAGAGGAAGAAAGCAGGACCCAAACCAGAGCTGACAGAAGAGCAGAAGCAGGAGATC
AAAGAGGCGTTCGATCTGTTCGACACAGACGGCTCTGGAACCATCGATGTCAAGGAACTGAAGGTTGCGA
TGCGAGCTCTGGGGTTTGAGCCGAAGAAAGAAGAGATAAAGAAGATGATCGCTGATATTGATAAAGAAGG
ATCGGGCGTAATCGGCTTCAGCGATTTCCTTTCTATGATGACACAGAAAATGAGTGAGAAAGACTCAAAA
GAAGAGATCCTGAAGGCTTTCCGGCTGTTTGACGATGACTGCACTGGGAAAATCTCCTTCAAGAACCTGA
AGCGAGTGGCTAAAGAGCTCGGAGAGAACCTGACGGATGAGGAGCTGCAGGAAATGATCGACGAGGCCGA
CAGAGACGGTGACGGGGAGATTAATGAGCAGGAGTTTCTGCGGATTATGAAGAAAACCAATCTGTACTAA
WCTNKWAYTATASWKAGTYGWWWWWYS
Features (pLannotate 1.2.2; 24 found; start..end, strand, type, name):
     33..167     -  polyA_signal   SV40 poly(A) signal: SV40 polyadenylation signal
    190..273     -  CDS            large T antigen (fragment): large T antigen from SV40 (simian virus 40)
    938..971     +  protein_bind   lox2272: Cre-mediated recombination occurs in the 8-bp core sequence (GGATACTT). lox2272 sites are compatible with each other, but incompatible with loxP or loxN sites (Lee and Saito, 1988). Cre recombinase
   1130..1828    +  CDS            mKate2: monomeric far-red fluorescent protein (Shcherbo et al., 2009) mammalian codon-optimized
   2385..2425    -  misc_feature   MCS (fragment): pBluescript multiple cloning site
   2438..2456    -  promoter       T3 promoter: promoter for bacteriophage T3 RNA polymerase
   2501..2517    -  protein_bind   lac operator: The lac repressor binds to the lac operator to inhibit transcription in E. coli. This inhibition can be relieved by adding lactose or isopropyl-β-D-thiogalactopyranoside (IPTG). lac repressor encoded by lacI
   2525..2555    -  promoter       lac promoter: promoter for the E. coli lac operon
   2570..2591    -  protein_bind   CAP binding site: CAP binding activates transcription in the presence of cAMP. E. coli catabolite activator protein
   2604..2696    -  CDS            lacI (fragment): lac repressor; lacI; The lac repressor binds to the lac operator to inhibit transcription in E. coli. This inhibition can be relieved by adding lactose or isopropyl-β-D-thiogalactopyranoside (IPTG).
   2879..3467    -  rep_origin     ori: high-copy-number ColE1/pMB1/pBR322/pUC origin of replication
   3638..4498    -  CDS            AmpR: β-lactamase; bla; confers resistance to ampicillin, carbenicillin, and related antibiotics
   4499..4603    -  promoter       AmpR promoter: bla
   4629..4850    -  rep_origin     M13 ori (fragment) (sequence partly withheld): M13 bacteriophage origin of replication; arrow indicates direction of (+) strand synthesis
   4850..5137    +  CDS            tyr (fragment) (sequence partly withheld): TYRO_ORYLA - Also known as tyro. Experimental evidence at transcript level: Swiss-Prot protein existence level 2. This is a copper-containing oxidase that functions in the formation of pigments such as melanins and other polyphenolic compounds. From Oryzias latipes (Japanese rice fish) (Japanese killifish).
   5719..5739    +  protein_bind   attB4: mutant version of attB; core recombination site for the Gateway® BP reaction BP Clonase™
   5741..5780    +  misc_feature   MCS (fragment): pBluescript multiple cloning site
   5782..5876    +  protein_bind   5X UAS: five tandem copies of the "ScaI site" 17-mer CGGAGTACTGTCCTCCG, an upstream activating sequence (UAS) that efficiently binds yeast Gal4 (Webster et al., 1988; Pfeiffer et al., 2010) GAL4
   5877..5900    +  protein_bind   5X UAS (fragment): five tandem copies of the "ScaI site" 17-mer CGGAGTACTGTCCTCCG, an upstream activating sequence (UAS) that efficiently binds yeast Gal4 (Webster et al., 1988; Pfeiffer et al., 2010) GAL4
   5905..5922    +  promoter       minP (fragment): minimal TATA-box promoter with low basal activity
   5976..5996    +  protein_bind   attB1: mutant version of attB; core recombination site for the Gateway® BP reaction BP Clonase™
   6011..6955    +  CDS            miRFP670: miRFP670 is a basic (constitutively fluorescent) near ir fluorescent protein published in 2016, derived from Rhodopseudomonas palustris. It has low acid sensitivity. It requires the cofactor biliverdin for fluorescence.
   6960..6980    -  protein_bind   attB2: mutant version of attB; core recombination site for the Gateway® BP reaction BP Clonase™
   7007..7507    +  CDS            CATR_SCHDU: Experimental evidence at protein level: Swiss-Prot protein existence level 1. This calcium-binding protein is found in the basal body complexes (the functional homolog of the centrosome in animal cell). In mitotic cells it is specifically associated with the poles of the mitotic spindles at the sites of the duplicated basal body complexes. From Scherffelia dubia (Green alga) (Chlamydomonas dubia).
