[The description below was written by a language model from this plasmid's Addgene catalogue record and pLannotate feature annotations shown in this document.]
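Description:
pDEST_6xUAS:miRFP670-cetn4 is a Tol2 transposon-based Gateway expression clone of about 7.5 kb, made for transgenesis in zebrafish, although the catalogue lists its vector type as mammalian expression. It is maintained in E. coli on a pBluescript-type backbone with a high-copy ColE1/pUC origin, an M13 origin fragment and an ampicillin resistance gene. A fragment annotated as medaka tyrosinase is consistent with flanking sequence that commonly accompanies Tol2 arms, but the Tol2 ends themselves are not annotated in the feature table.

The payload was assembled by multisite Gateway recombination, as shown by the attB4, attB1 and attB2 scars separating the modules. Between attB4 and attB1 lies a tandem array of Gal4-binding UAS repeats (six by the construct name; annotated as a 5X UAS plus a partial repeat) followed by a minimal TATA-box promoter, so transcription depends on Gal4 supplied by a driver line or co-injected construct. Downstream, the near-infrared, biliverdin-dependent fluorescent protein miRFP670 is joined across the attB2 site to the N terminus of zebrafish centrin 4 (cetn4). The annotation tool labelled this reading frame by homology to an algal caltractin, a related calcium-binding basal body protein. An SV40 polyadenylation signal is annotated close to the end of the fusion across the circular junction, though on the opposite strand.

According to the backbone description, a separate zebrafish αA-crystallin promoter drives mKate2 in the lens, giving a red eye marker for identifying transgenic carriers. The mKate2 coding sequence is annotated, with a lox2272 site upstream of it, while the crystallin promoter is not. The construct serves to label centrosomes in Gal4-expressing cells for live imaging, and the associated publication concerns centrosome behaviour in microglia during neuronal efferocytosis.
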