Addgene plasmid #192357: pDEST_6xUAS:miRFP670-cetn4
Purpose: zfCETN4 tagged with miRFP670, expressed under the UAS promoter
Depositing lab: Darren Gilmour. Depositing organization: University of Zurich. Publication: A role for the centrosome in regulating the rate of neuronal efferocytosis by microglia in vivo. Moller K, Brambach M, Villani A, Gallo E, Gilmour D, Peri F. Elife. 2022 Nov 18;11:e82094. doi: 10.7554/eLife.82094. PubMed 36398880.
Backbone
  Vector backbone: Gateway Tol2 destination vector with zebrafish aA-crystallin promoter driving mKate2 in lens
  Total vector size (bp): 7517
  Vector type: Mammalian Expression
Growth in bacteria
  Bacterial resistance: Ampicillin, 100 μg/mL
  Growth temperature: 37°C
  Growth strain: DH5alpha
  Copy number: High Copy
Gene/Insert
  Gene/Insert name: CETN4
  Species: D. rerio (zebrafish)
  Insert size (bp): 511
  GenBank ID: 795310
  Entrez Gene: cetn4 (a.k.a. cb732, cetn2)
  Tag / fusion protein: miRFP670 (N terminal on insert)
  Cloning method: Gateway Cloning
  Sequencing primers: 5′ gtctgaaacacaggccagat; 3′ CCACATTTGTAGAGGTTTTACTTGC
Resource information
  A portion of this plasmid was derived from a plasmid made by: The CETN4 cDNA was a gift from the Gilmour lab, originally published in Revenu et al., 2014.
Terms and licenses: Academic/Nonprofit Terms; Industry Terms: Not Available to Industry
Depositor comments: Please visit for https://www.biorxiv.org/content/10.1101/2022.08.12.503784v1 bioRxiv preprint.
How to cite: pDEST_6xUAS:miRFP670-cetn4 was a gift from Darren Gilmour (Addgene plasmid # 192357 ; http://n2t.net/addgene:192357 ; RRID:Addgene_192357)
