>Addgene plasmid #192357 | pDEST_6xUAS:miRFP670-cetn4 | addgene partial sequence | sequence record 379500 | EBV-rev 5'-GTGGTTTGTCCAAACTCATC-3'
NNNNNNNNNNNNNGTCTGGNTNTCNTCNNANGGTATCANTATACTTCTGCNTTAGTATTAACTGCTTTNC
TAATAANGTTGANNGCCTCCTGCACTTTAAAAANNNCCCACACCTCCCCTGGNAGCNTCGACGATCAATG
AATGCAGNTGCTGATGCTAACTGGTCTCTTGCAGCTCATAATGCTTACAAATAAAGTTCTAGAATCANAT
TTTCCACAAATAAAGCATTTTTTTCACTGCATTCTACTTGTGGATCTCTTCTTTTGAGTCTTTCTCACTC
ATTTTCTGTGTCATCATAGAAAGGAAATCGCTGAAGCCGATTACGCCCGATCCTTCTTTATCAATATCAG
CGATCATCTTCTTTATCTCTTCTTTCTTCGGCTCAAACCCCAGAGCTCGCATCGCAACCTTCAGTTCCTT
GACATCGATGGTTCCAGAGCCGTCTGTGTCGAACAGATCGAACGCCTCTTTGATCTCCTGCTTCTGCTCT
TCTGTCAGCTCTGGTTTGGGTCCTGCTTTCTTCCTCTGGTTTGCTGAAGCACTGCTTTTCCTGAAGCCGG
ACGCCATCGCTCGAGCACCCCCCACTTTGTACAAGAAAGCTGGGTTGCTCTCAAGCGCGGTGATCCGCGT
CGCGATCCTTTCGGCGAGCCGTTTGCAGATCGCCCGCAGCTCGAAACGGATGAAGCGCGGCAGATAATGG
TGACAGACAACCAGGCCCCACAGCTTGCCGCCGACCACCAGCGACACCGCCAGGGTGGCGCGCACGCCCA
TGTCCTTCAGGAACTGCAGATGGCACGGCGACATCGAGCGCAGGAAGCAGCCCGACATGTCGAGATCGCG
CCCGGTCAGCGGCGACAGCCGCGGCTCCAGCGGCACCGGCTGATAGGTGACGTCGACCAGCACGCGGACG
CGCTGCCGCACGTACAGCTGCCGCGCCATCTGCGGGNCAGTCGACGACGGATAGCGGTTGNCGAAATAGG
ATTCGAGCCCAGGCACATGGCACTCGGANNNTACCAGGCCGTGGNNN
